Addgene plasmid #64995: pUAST mito roGFP2-Grx1
Purpose: for expression of mitochondrial roGFP2-Grx1 with the Gal4 expression system in drosophila
Depositing lab: Tobias Dick. Depositing organization: Deutsches Krebsforschungszentrum (DKFZ). Publication: In vivo mapping of hydrogen peroxide and oxidized glutathione reveals chemical and regional specificity of redox homeostasis. Albrecht SC, Barata AG, Grosshans J, Teleman AA, Dick TP. Cell Metab. 2011 Dec 7;14(6):819-29. doi: 10.1016/j.cmet.2011.10.010. Epub 2011 Nov 17. PubMed 22100409.
Backbone
  Vector backbone: pUAST
  Total vector size (bp): 10267
  Vector type: Insect Expression
Growth in bacteria
  Bacterial resistance: Ampicillin, 100 μg/mL
  Growth temperature: 37°C
  Growth strain: DH5alpha
  Copy number: Unknown
Gene/Insert
  Gene/Insert name: Glutaredoxin-1 (alt name: GLRX1_HUMAN)
  Species: H. sapiens (human)
  Mutation: mitochondrial targeting sequence
  Entrez Gene: GLRX (a.k.a. GRX, GRX1)
  Tag / fusion protein: roGFP2 (N terminal on insert)
Terms and licenses: Academic/Nonprofit Terms; Industry Terms: Not Available to Industry
Depositor comments: Sequence discrepancies found during QC should not affect function
How to cite: pUAST mito roGFP2-Grx1 was a gift from Tobias Dick (Addgene plasmid # 64995 ; http://n2t.net/addgene:64995 ; RRID:Addgene_64995)
