[The description below was written by a language model from this plasmid's Addgene catalogue record and pLannotate feature annotations shown in this document.]
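Description:
pUAST mito roGFP2-Grx1 is a 10,267 bp Drosophila transformation and expression plasmid built on the pUAST backbone, designed for Gal4-dependent expression of a mitochondrially targeted redox biosensor in flies. In bacteria it is maintained through a high-copy ColE1/pUC-type origin and selected with ampicillin via the β-lactamase gene. For fly transgenesis, the payload lies between P element 5' and 3' ends, which allow transposase-mediated integration into the germline genome. The mini-white eye-colour marker carried within the same transposon lets transformants be identified in a white mutant background.

The expression cassette consists of five tandem Gal4-binding UAS sites upstream of the Drosophila hsp70 minimal promoter, so transcription depends on a Gal4 driver line and can be restricted to chosen tissues or stages. The open reading frame begins with the mitochondrial presequence of human cytochrome c oxidase subunit VIII. This is followed by a GFP-derived sequence that the annotation software calls EGFP but that corresponds, according to the catalogue entry, to the redox-sensitive variant roGFP2. Fused to its C-terminal side, across an unannotated stretch between the two coding regions, is human glutaredoxin-1 (GLRX). Downstream, SV40 small t intron and polyadenylation sequences provide transcript processing; the SV40 T antigen fragments and NLS annotated there are part of this 3' region rather than the fusion protein.

Coupling glutaredoxin to roGFP2 is generally understood to equilibrate the probe's fluorescence with the glutathione redox couple. The associated publication used such probes to map oxidized glutathione and hydrogen peroxide in vivo. The depositor notes that sequence discrepancies seen in quality control should not affect function.
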