Features (pLannotate 1.2.2; 21 found; start..end, strand, type, name):
      7..81      +  CDS            COX8 presequence: mitochondrial presequence of human cytochrome c oxidase subunit VIII (Rizutto et al., 1989)
    106..819     +  CDS            EGFP: the original enhanced GFP (Yang et al., 1996) mammalian codon-optimized
    922..1236    +  CDS            GLRX: GLRX1_HUMAN - Also known as GRX. Experimental evidence at protein level: Swiss-Prot protein existence level 1. Has a glutathione-disulfide oxidoreductase activity in the presence of NADPH and glutathione reductase. Reduces low molecular weight disulfides and proteins. From Homo sapiens (Human).
   1250..1324    +  CDS            small t antigen (fragment): SV40 (simian virus 40) small t antigen
   1326..1391    +  intron         small t intron: SV40 (simian virus 40) small t antigen intron
   1521..1541    +  CDS            SV40 NLS: nuclear localization signal of SV40 (simian virus 40) large T antigen
   1860..1943    +  CDS            large T antigen (fragment): large T antigen from SV40 (simian virus 40)
   1966..2100    +  polyA_signal   SV40 poly(A) signal: SV40 polyadenylation signal
   2605..5487    +  CDS            mini-white: Drosophila white gene eye color pigment; white; This is a modified version of the white gene lacking part of the first intron.
   6265..6850    -  misc_feature   P element 5' end: No description available
   6851..7079    -  CDS            mini-white (fragment): Drosophila white gene eye color pigment; white; This is a modified version of the white gene lacking part of the first intron.
   7085..7673    -  rep_origin     ori: high-copy-number ColE1/pMB1/pBR322/pUC origin of replication
   7844..8704    -  CDS            AmpR: β-lactamase; bla; confers resistance to ampicillin, carbenicillin, and related antibiotics
   8705..8809    -  promoter       AmpR promoter: bla
   8904..8939    +  CDS            rop (fragment): Rop protein, which maintains plasmids at low copy number; rop
   9041..9110    +  misc_feature   bom (fragment): basis of mobility region from pBR322
   9109..9611    -  gene           mini-white (fragment): white; This modified version of the white gene lacks part of the first intron.
   9611..9843    -  misc_feature   P element 3' end: P element 3' end
   9871..9892    -  misc_feature   MCS (fragment): pUC18/19 multiple cloning site
   9891..9985    +  protein_bind   5X UAS: five tandem copies of the "ScaI site" 17-mer CGGAGTACTGTCCTCCG, an upstream activating sequence (UAS) that efficiently binds yeast Gal4 (Webster et al., 1988; Pfeiffer et al., 2010) GAL4
  10004..10242   +  promoter       hsp70 promoter: Drosophila melanogaster hsp70Bb promoter
>Addgene plasmid #64995 | pUAST mito roGFP2-Grx1 | depositor full sequence | sequence record 109865 | pUAST mito roGFP2-Grx1 sequence 10267 bps
AGATCTATGTCCGTCCTGACGCCGCTGCTGCTGCGGGGCTTGACAGGCTCGGCCCGGCGGCTCCCAGTGC
CGCGCGCCAAGATCCATTCGTTGCCGCCGGGATCCGTGAGCAAGGGCGAGGAGCTGTTCACCGGGGTGGT
GCCCATCCTGGTCGAGCTGGACGGCGACGTAAACGGCCACAAGTTCAGCGTGTCCGGCGAGGGCGAGGGC
GATGCCACCTACGGCAAGCTGACCCTGAAGTTCATCTCCACCACCGGCAAGCTGCCCGTGCCCTGGCCCA
CCCTCGTGACCACCCTGACCTACGGCGTGCAGTGCTTCAGCCGCTACCCCGACCACATGAAGCAGCACGA
CTTCTTCAAGTCCGCCATGCCCGAAGGCTACGTCCAGGAGCGCACCATCTTCTTCAAGGACGACGGCAAC
TACAAGACCCGCGCCGAGGTGAAGTTCGAGGGCGACACCCTGGTGAACCGCATCGAGCTGAAGGGCATCG
ACTTCAAGGAGGACGGCAACATCCTGGGGCACAAGCTGGAGTACAACTACAACTGCCACAACGTCTATAT
CATGGCCGACAAGCAGAAGAACGGCATCAAGGTGAACTTCAAGATCCGCCACAACATCGAGGACGGCAGC
GTGCAGCTCGCCGACCACTACCAGCAGAACACCCCCATCGGCGACGGCCCCGTGCTGCTGCCCGACAACC
ACTACCTGAGCACCTGCTCCGCCCTGAGCAAAGACCCCAACGAGAAGCGCGATCACATGGTCCTGCTGGA
GTTCGTGACCGCCGCCGGGATCACTCTCGGCATGGACGAGCTGTACAAGACTAGTGGTGGTTCAGGTGGT
GGTGGTTCAGGTGGTGGTGGTTCAGGTGGAGGAGGATCAGGAGGAGGAGGATCAGGAGGAGGAGGATCAG
GAGGAGAATTCGCTCAAGAGTTTGTGAACTGCAAAATCCAGCCTGGGAAGGTGGTTGTGTTCATCAAGCC
CACCTGCCCGTACTGCAGGAGGGCCCAAGAGATCCTCAGTCAATTGCCCATCAAACAAGGGCTTCTGGAA
TTTGTCGATATCACAGCCACCAACCACACTAACGAGATTCAAGATTATTTGCAACAGCTCACGGGAGCAA
GAACGGTGCCTCGAGTCTTTATTGGTAAAGATTGTATAGGCGGATGCAGTGATCTAGTCTCTTTGCAACA
GAGTGGGGAACTGCTGACGCGGCTAAAGCAGATTGGAGCTCTGCAGGGTACCTCTAGAGGATCTTTGTGA
AGGAACCTTACTTCTGTGGTGTGACATAATTGGACAAACTACCTACAGAGATTTAAAGCTCTAAGGTAAA
TATAAAATTTTTAAGTGTATAATGTGTTAAACTACTGATTCTAATTGTTTGTGTATTTTAGATTCCAACC
TATGGAACTGATGAATGGGAGCAGTGGTGGAATGCCTTTAATGAGGAAAACCTGTTTTGCTCAGAAGAAA
TGCCATCTAGTGATGATGAGGCTACTGCTGACTCTCAACATTCTACTCCTCCAAAAAAGAAGAGAAAGGT
AGAAGACCCCAAGGACTTTCCTTCAGAATTGCTAAGTTTTTTGAGTCATGCTGTGTTTAGTAATAGAACT
CTTGCTTGCTTTGCTATTTACACCACAAAGGAAAAAGCTGCACTGCTATACAAGAAAATTATGGAAAAAT
ATTCTGTAACCTTTATAAGTAGGCATAACAGTTATAATCATAACATACTGTTTTTTCTTACTCCACACAG
GCATAGAGTGTCTGCTATTAATAACTATGCTCAAAAATTGTGTACCTTTAGCTTTTTAATTTGTAAAGGG
GTTAATAAGGAATATTTGATGTATAGTGCCTTGACTAGAGATCATAATCAGCCATACCACATTTGTAGAG
GTTTTACTTGCTTTAAAAAACCTCCCACACCTCCCCCTGAACCTGAAACATAAAATGAATGCAATTGTTG
TTGTTAACTTGTTTATTGCAGCTTATAATGGTTACAAATAAAGCAATAGCATCACAAATTTCACAAATAA
AGCATTTTTTTCACTGCATTCTAGTTGTGGTTTGTCCAAACTCATCAATGTATCTTATCATGTCTGGATC
GGATCCACTAGAAGGCCTTAGTATGTATGTAAGTTAATAAAACCCTTTTTTGGAGAATGTAGATTTAAAA
AAACATATTTTTTTTTTATTTTTTACTGCACTGGACATCATTGAACTTATCTGATCAGTTTTAAATTTAC
TTCGATCCAAGGGTATTTGAAGTACCAGGTTCTTTCGATTACCTCTCACTCAAAATGACATTCCACTCAA
AGTCAGCGCTGTTTGCCTCCTTCTCTGTCCACAGAAATATCGCCGTCTCTTTCGCCGCTGCGTCCGCTAT
CTCTTTCGCCACCGTTTGTAGCGTTACCTAGCGTCAATGTCCGCCTTCAGTTGCACTTTGTCAGCGGTTT
CGTGACGAAGCTCCAAGCGGTTTACGCCATCAATTAAACACAAAGTGCTGTGCCAAAACTCCTCTCGCTT
CTTATTTTTGTTTGTTTTTTGAGTGATTGGGGTGGTGATTGGTTTTGGGTGGGTAAGCAGGGGAAAGTGT
GAAAAATCCCGGCAATGGGCCAAGAGGATCAGGAGCTATTAATTCGCGGAGGCAGCAAACACCCATCTGC
CGAGCATCTGAACAATGTGAGTAGTACATGTGCATACATCTTAAGTTCACTTGATCTATAGGAACTGCGA
TTGCAACATCAAATTGTCTGCGGCGTGAGAACTGCGACCCACAAAAATCCCAAACCGCAATCGCACAAAC
AAATAGTGACACGAAACAGATTATTCTGGTAGCTGTGCTCGCTATATAAGACAATTTTTAAGATCATATC
ATGATCAAGACATCTAAAGGCATTCATTTTCGACTACATTCTTTTTTACAAAAAATATAACAACCAGATA
TTTTAAGCTGATCCTAGATGCACAAAAAATAAATAAAAGTATAAACCTACTTCGTAGGATACTTCGTTTT
GTTCGGGGTTAGATGAGCATAACGCTTGTAGTTGATATTTGAGATCCCCTATCATTGCAGGGTGACAGCG
GAGCGGCTTCGCAGAGCTGCATTAACCAGGGCTTCGGGCAGGCCAAAAACTACGGCACGCTCCTGCCACC
CAGTCCGCCGGAGGACTCCGGTTCAGGGAGCGGCCAACTAGCCGAGAACCTCACCTATGCCTGGCACAAT
ATGGACATCTTTGGGGCGGTCAATCAGCCGGGCTCCGGATGGCGGCAGCTGGTCAACCGGACACGCGGAC
TATTCTGCAACGAGCGACACATACCGGCGCCCAGGAAACATTTGCTCAAGAACGGTGAGTTTCTATTCGC
AGTCGGCTGATCTGTGTGAAATCTTAATAAAGGGTCCAATTACCAATTTGAAACTCAGTTTGCGGCGTGG
CCTATCCGGGCGAACTTTTGGCCGTGATGGGCAGTTCCGGTGCCGGAAAGACGACCCTGCTGAATGCCCT
TGCCTTTCGATCGCCGCAGGGCATCCAAGTATCGCCATCCGGGATGCGACTGCTCAATGGCCAACCTGTG
GACGCCAAGGAGATGCAGGCCAGGTGCGCCTATGTCCAGCAGGATGACCTCTTTATCGGCTCCCTAACGG
CCAGGGAACACCTGATTTTCCAGGCCATGGTGCGGATGCCACGACATCTGACCTATCGGCAGCGAGTGGC
CCGCGTGGATCAGGTGATCCAGGAGCTTTCGCTCAGCAAATGTCAGCACACGATCATCGGTGTGCCCGGC
AGGGTGAAAGGTCTGTCCGGCGGAGAAAGGAAGCGTCTGGCATTCGCCTCCGAGGCACTAACCGATCCGC
CGCTTCTGATCTGCGATGAGCCCACCTCCGGACTGGACTCATTTACCGCCCACAGCGTCGTCCAGGTGCT
GAAGAAGCTGTCGCAGAAGGGCAAGACCGTCATCCTGACCATTCATCAGCCGTCTTCCGAGCTGTTTGAG
CTCTTTGACAAGATCCTTCTGATGGCCGAGGGCAGGGTAGCTTTCTTGGGCACTCCCAGCGAAGCCGTCG
ACTTCTTTTCCTAGTGAGTTCGATGTGTTTATTAAGGGTATCTAGCATTACATTACATCTCAACTCCTAT
CCAGCGTGGGTGCCCAGTGTCCTACCAACTACAATCCGGCGGACTTTTACGTACAGGTGTTGGCCGTTGT
GCCCGGACGGGAGATCGAGTCCCGTGATCGGATCGCCAAGATATGCGACAATTTTGCTATTAGCAAAGTA
GCCCGGGATATGGAGCAGTTGTTGGCCACCAAAAATTTGGAGAAGCCACTGGAGCAGCCGGAGAATGGGT
ACACCTACAAGGCCACCTGGTTCATGCAGTTCCGGGCGGTCCTGTGGCGATCCTGGCTGTCGGTGCTCAA
GGAACCACTCCTCGTAAAAGTGCGACTTATTCAGACAACGGTGAGTGGTTCCAGTGGAAACAAATGATAT
AACGCTTACAATTCTTGGAAACAAATTCGCTAGATTTTAGTTAGAATTGCCTGATTCCACACCCTTCTTA
GTTTTTTTCAATGAGATGTATAGTTTATAGTTTTGCAGAAAATAAATAAATTTCATTTAACTCGCGAACA
TGTTGAAGATATGAATATTAATGAGATGCGAGTAACATTTTAATTTGCAGATGGTTGCCATCTTGATTGG
CCTCATCTTTTTGGGCCAACAACTCACGCAAGTGGGCGTGATGAATATCAACGGAGCCATCTTCCTCTTC
CTGACCAACATGACCTTTCAAAACGTCTTTGCCACGATAAATGTAAGTCTTGTTTAGAATACATTTGCAT
ATTAATAATTTACTAACTTTCTAATGAATCGATTCGATTTAGGTGTTCACCTCAGAGCTGCCAGTTTTTA
TGAGGGAGGCCCGAAGTCGACTTTATCGCTGTGACACATACTTTCTGGGCAAAACGATTGCCGAATTACC
GCTTTTTCTCACAGTGCCACTGGTCTTCACGGCGATTGCCTATCCGATGATCGGACTGCGGGCCGGAGTG
CTGCACTTCTTCAACTGCCTGGCGCTGGTCACTCTGGTGGCCAATGTGTCAACGTCCTTCGGATATCTAA
TATCCTGCGCCAGCTCCTCGACCTCGATGGCGCTGTCTGTGGGTCCGCCGGTTATCATACCATTCCTGCT
CTTTGGCGGCTTCTTCTTGAACTCGGGCTCGGTGCCAGTATACCTCAAATGGTTGTCGTACCTCTCATGG
TTCCGTTACGCCAACGAGGGTCTGCTGATTAACCAATGGGCGGACGTGGAGCCGGGCGAAATTAGCTGCA
CATCGTCGAACACCACGTGCCCCAGTTCGGGCAAGGTCATCCTGGAGACGCTTAACTTCTCCGCCGCCGA
TCTGCCGCTGGACTACGTGGGTCTGGCCATTCTCATCGTGAGCTTCCGGGTGCTCGCATATCTGGCTCTA
AGACTTCGGGCCCGACGCAAGGAGTAGCCGACATATATCCGAAATAACTGCTTGTTTTTTTTTTTACCAT
TATTACCATCGTGTTTACTGTTTATTGCCCCCTCAAAAAGCTAATGTAATTATATTTGTGCCAATAAAAA
CAAGATATGACCTATAGAATACAAGTATTTCCCCTTCGAACATCCCCACAAGTAGACTTTGGATTTGTCT
TCTAACCAAAAGACTTACACACCTGCATACCTTACATCAAAAACTCGTTTATCGCTACATAAAACACCGG
GATATATTTTTTATATACATACTTTTCAAATCGCGCGCCCTCTTCATAATTCACCTCCACCACACCACGT
TTCGTAGTTGCTCTTTCGCTGTCTCCCACCCGCTCTCCGCAACACATTCACCTTTTGTTCGACGACCTTG
GAGCGACTGTCGTTAGTTCCGCGCGATTCGGTTCGCTCAAATGGTTCCGAGTGGTTCATTTCGTCTCAAT
AGAAATTAGTAATAAATATTTGTATGTACAATTTATTTGCTCCAATATATTTGTATATATTTCCCTCACA
GCTATATTTATTCTAATTTAATATTATGACTTTTTAAGGTAATTTTTTGTGACCTGTTCGGAGTGATTAG
CGTTACAATTTGAACTGAAAGTGACATCCAGTGTTTGTTCCTTGTGTAGATGCATCTCAAAAAAATGGTG
GGCATAATAGTGTTGTTTATATATATCAAAAATAACAACTATAATAATAAGAATACATTTAATTTAGAAA
ATGCTTGGATTTCACTGGAACTAGAATTAATTCGGCTGCTGCTCTAAACGACGCATTTCGTACTCCAAAG
TACGAATTTTTTCCCTCAAGCTCTTATTTTCATTAAACAATGAACAGGACCTAACGCACAGTCACGTTAT
TGTTTACATAAATGATTTTTTTTACTATTCAAACTTACTCTGTTTGTGTACTCCCACTGGTATAGCCTTC
TTTTATCTTTTCTGGTTCAGGCTCTATCACTTTACTAGGTACGGCATCTGCGTTGAGTCGCCTCCTTTTA
AATGTCTGACCTTTTGCAGGTGCAGCCTTCCACTGCGAATCATTAAAGTGGGTATCACAAATTTGGGAGT
TTTCACCAAGGCTGCACCCAAGGCTCTGCTCCCACAATTTTCTCTTAATAGCACACTTCGGCACGTGAAT
TAATTTTACTCCAGTCACAGCTTTGCAGCAAAATTTGCAATATTTCATTTTTTTTTATTCCACGTAAGGG
TTAATGTTTTCAAAAAAAAATTCGTCCGCACACAACCTTTCCTCTCAACAAGCAAACGTGCACTGAATTT
AAGTGTATACTTCGGTAAGCTTCGGCTATCGACGGGACCACCTTATGTTATTTCATCATGGGCCAGACCC
ACGTAGTCCAGCGGCAGATCGGCGGCGGAGAAGTTAAGCGTCTCCAGGATGACCTTGCCCGAACTGGGGC
ACGTGGTGTTCGACGATGTGCAGCTAATTTCGCCCGGCTCCACGTCCGCCCATTGGTTAATCAGCAGACC
CTCGTTGGCGTAACGGAACCATGAGAGGTACGACAACCATTTGAGGTATACTGGCACCGAGCCCGAGTTC
AAGAAGAAGGCGTTTTTCCATAGGCTCCGCCCCCCTGACGAGCATCACAAAAATCGACGCTCAAGTCAGA
GGTGGCGAAACCCGACAGGACTATAAAGATACCAGGCGTTTCCCCCTGGAAGCTCCCTCGTGCGCTCTCC
TGTTCCGACCCTGCCGCTTACCGGATACCTGTCCGCCTTTCTCCCTTCGGGAAGCGTGGCGCTTTCTCAA
TGCTCACGCTGTAGGTATCTCAGTTCGGTGTAGGTCGTTCGCTCCAAGCTGGGCTGTGTGCACGAACCCC
CCGTTCAGCCCGACCGCTGCGCCTTATCCGGTAACTATCGTCTTGAGTCCAACCCGGTAAGACACGACTT
ATCGCCACTGGCAGCAGCCACTGGTAACAGGATTAGCAGAGCGAGGTATGTAGGCGGTGCTACAGAGTTC
TTGAAGTGGTGGCCTAACTACGGCTACACTAGAAGGACAGTATTTGGTATCTGCGCTCTGCTGAAGCCAG
TTACCTTCGGAAAAAGAGTTGGTAGCTCTTGATCCGGCAAACAAACCACCGCTGGTAGCGGTGGTTTTTT
TGTTTGCAAGCAGCAGATTACGCGCAGAAAAAAAGGATCTCAAGAAGATCCTTTGATCTTTTCTACGGGG
TCTGACGCTCAGTGGAACGAAAACTCACGTTAAGGGATTTTGGTCATGAGATTATCAAAAAGGATCTTCA
CCTAGATCCTTTTAAATTAAAAATGAAGTTTTAAATCAATCTAAAGTATATATGAGTAAACTTGGTCTGA
CAGTTACCAATGCTTAATCAGTGAGGCACCTATCTCAGCGATCTGTCTATTTCGTTCATCCATAGTTGCC
TGACTCCCCGTCGTGTAGATAACTACGATACGGGAGGGCTTACCATCTGGCCCCAGTGCTGCAATGATAC
CGCGAGACCCACGCTCACCGGCTCCAGATTTATCAGCAATAAACCAGCCAGCCGGAAGGGCCGAGCGCAG
AAGTGGTCCTGCAACTTTATCCGCCTCCATCCAGTCTATTAATTGTTGCCGGGAAGCTAGAGTAAGTAGT
TCGCCAGTTAATAGTTTGCGCAACGTTGTTGCCATTGCTACAGGCATCGTGGTGTCACGCTCGTCGTTTG
GTATGGCTTCATTCAGCTCCGGTTCCCAACGATCAAGGCGAGTTACATGATCCCCCATGTTGTGCAAAAA
AGCGGTTAGCTCCTTCGGTCCTCCGATCGTTGTCAGAAGTAAGTTGGCCGCAGTGTTATCACTCATGGTT
ATGGCAGCACTGCATAATTCTCTTACTGTCATGCCATCCGTAAGATGCTTTTCTGTGACTGGTGAGTACT
CAACCAAGTCATTCTGAGAATAGTGTATGCGGCGACCGAGTTGCTCTTGCCCGGCGTCAACACGGGATAA
TACCGCGCCACATAGCAGAACTTTAAAAGTGCTCATCATTGGAAAACGTTCTTCGGGGCGAAAACTCTCA
AGGATCTTACCGCTGTTGAGATCCAGTTCGATGTAACCCACTCGTGCACCCAACTGATCTTCAGCATCTT
TTACTTTCACCAGCGTTTCTGGGTGAGCAAAAACAGGAAGGCAAAATGCCGCAAAAAAGGGAATAAGGGC
GACACGGAAATGTTGAATACTCATACTCTTCCTTTTTCAATATTATTGAAGCATTTATCAGGGTTATTGT
CTCATGAGCGGATACATATTTGAATGTATTTAGAAAAATAAACAAATAGGGGTTCCGCGCACATTTCCCC
GAAAAGTGCCACCTGACGTCTAAGAAACCATTATTATCATGACATTAACCTATAAAAATAGGCGTATCAC
GAGGCCCTTTCGTCTCGCGCGTTTCGGTGATGACGGTGAAAACCTCTGACACATGCAGCTCCCGGAGACG
GTCACAGCTTGTCTGTAAGCGGATGCCGGGAGCAGACAAGCCCGTCAGGGCGCGTCAGCGGGTGTTGGCG
GGTGTCGGGGCTGGCTTAACTATGCGGCATCAGAGCAGATTGTACTGAGAGTGCACCATATGCGGTGTGA
AATACCGCACCGAATCGCGCGGAACTAACGACAGTCGCTCCAAGGTCGTCGAACAAAAGGTGAATGTGTT
GCGGAGAGCGGGTGGGAGACAGCGAAAGAGCAACTACGAAACGTGGTGTGGTGGAGGTGAATTATGAAGA
GGGCGCGCGATTTGAAAAGTATGTATATAAAAAATATATCCCGGTGTTTTATGTAGCGATAAACGAGTTT
TTGATGTAAGGTATGCAGGTGTGTAAGTCTTTTGGTTAGAAGACAAATCCAAAGTCTACTTGTGGGGATG
TTCGAAGGGGAAATACTTGTATTCTATAGGTCATATCTTGTTTTTATTGGCACAAATATAATTACATTAG
CTTTTTGAGGGGGCAATAAACAGTAAACACGATGGTAATAATGGTAAAAAAAAAAACAAGCAGTTATTTC
GGATATATGTCGGCTACTCCTTGCGTCGGGCCCGAAGTCTTAGAGCCAGATATGCGAGCACCCGGAAGCT
CACGATGAGAATGGCCAGACCATGATGAAATAACATAAGGTGGTCCCGTCGGCAAGAGACATCCACTTAA
CGTATGCTTGCAATAAGTGCGAGTGAAAGGAATAGTATTCTGAGTGTCGTATTGAGTCTGAGTGAGACAG
CGATATGATTGTTGATTAACCCTTAGCATGTCCGTGGGGTTTGAATTAACTCATAATATTAATTAGACGA
AATTATTTTTAAAGTTTTATTTTTAATAATTTGCGAGTACGCAAAGCTTGGGCTGCATCTCTCCGGATCC
AAGCTTGCATGCCTGCAGGTCGGAGTACTGTCCTCCGAGCGGAGTACTGTCCTCCGAGCGGAGTACTGTC
CTCCGAGCGGAGTACTGTCCTCCGAGCGGAGTACTGTCCTCCGAGCGGAGACTCTAGCGAGCGCCGGAGT
ATAAATAGAGGCGCTTCGTCTACGGAGCGACAATTCAATTCAAACAAGCAAAGTGAACACGTCGCTAAGC
GAAAGCTAAGCAAATAAACAAGCGCAGCTGAACAAGCTAAACAATCTGCAGTAAAGTGCAAGTTAAAGTG
AATCAATTAAAAGTAACCAGCAACCAAGTAAATCAACTGCAACTACTGAAATCTGCCAAGAAGTAATTAT
TGAATACAAGAAGAGAACTCTGAATAGGGAATTGGGAATTCGTTAAC
