>Addgene plasmid #64995 | pUAST mito roGFP2-Grx1 | addgene partial sequence | sequence record 116106 | SV40pA-R 5'-GAAATTTGTGATGCTATTGC-3'
GTTAACAACAACAATTGCATTCATTTTATGTTTCAGGTTCAGGGGGAGGTGTGGGAGGTTTTTTAAAGCA
AGTAAAACCTCTACAAATGTGGTATGGCTGATTATGATCTCTAGTCAAGGCACTATACATCAAATATTTT
TCCATAATTTTCTTGTATAGCAGTGCAGCTTTTTCCTTTGTGGTGTAAATAGCAAAGCAAGCAAGAGTTC
TATTACTAAACACAGCATGACTCAAAAAACTTAGCAATTCTGAAGGAAAGTCCTTGGGGTCTTCTACCTT
TCTCTTCTTTTTTGGAGGAGTAGAATGTTGAGAGTCAGCAGTAGCCTCATCATCACTAGATGGCATTTCT
TCTGAGCAAAACAGGTTTTCCTCATTAAAGGCATTCCACCACTGCTCCCATTCATCAGTTCCATAGGTTG
GAATCTAAAATACACAAACAATTAGAATCAGTAGTTTAACACATTATACACTTAAAAATTTTATATTTAC
CTTAGAGCTTTAAATCTCTGTAGGTAGTTTGTCCAATTATGTCACACCACAGAAGTAAGGTTCCTTCACA
AAGATCCTCTAGAGGTACCCTGCAGAGCTCCAATCTGCTTTAGCCGCGTCAGCAGTTCCCCACTCTGTTG
CAAAGAGACTAGATCACTGCATCCGCCTATACAATCTTTACCAATAAAGACTCGAGGCACCGTTCTTGCT
CCCGTGAGCTGTTGCAAATAATCTTGAATCTCGTTAGTGTGGTTGGTGGCTGTGATATCGACAAATTCCA
GAAGCCCTTGTTTGATGGGCAATTGACTGAGGATCTC
